>Addgene plasmid #108205 | pBsaGSPdR | addgene full sequence | sequence record 208512 | Addgene NGS Result
TTTACACTTTATGCTTCCGGCTCGTATGTTGTGTGGAATTGTGAGCGGATAACAATTTCACACAGGAAAC
AGCTATGACCATGATTACGAATTCGAGCTCGGGTCTCGGGAGGTAGCATGAACGCAAACGACAACGTGGT
GATTGTTGGCACTGGTCTGGCTGGCGTTGAAGTTGCGTTTGGTCTGCGTGCAAGCGGCTGGGAAGGTAAC
ATCCGCCTGGTGGGTGATGCGACTGTTATTCCGCACCACCTGCCGCCGCTGTCTAAAGCGTACCTGGCGG
GCAAGGCGACTGCGGAGTCTCTGTACCTGCGCACTCCGGATGCTTACGCGGCTCAGAACATCCAGCTGCT
GGGCGGTACCCAGGTTACCGCGATTAACCGTGACCGTCAGCAGGTGATTCTGTCTGATGGCCGTGCACTG
GATTATGATCGTCTGGTGCTGGCAACTGGCGGTCGTCCGCGTCCGCTGCCGGTGGCTAGCGGCGCTGTTG
GTAAAGCAAACAACTTCCGTTATCTGCGTACCCTGGAAGACGCAGAATGCATCCGTCGCCAGCTGATTGC
GGACAACCGTCTGGTTGTTATCGGTGGCGGCTACATCGGTCTGGAGGTTGCTGCTACTGCGATCAAAGCG
AACATGCACGTGACTCTGCTGGACACTGCTGCGCGTGTTCTGGAACGTGTGACTGCTCCGCCGGTGAGCG
CATTCTACGAGCATCTGCACCGCGAAGCTGGTGTGGACATTCGTACTGGTACTCAGGTTTGCGGCTTTGA
AATGTCTACCGATCAGCAGAAAGTTACTGCGGTTCTGTGCGAAGACGGCACTCGTCTGCCGGCTGATCTG
GTTATTGCGGGTATTGGCCTGATCCCGAACTGCGAACTGGCATCCGCAGCGGGCCTGCAGGTTGACAACG
GCATCGTGATCAACGAGCACATGCAGACTAGCGATCCGCTGATTATGGCAGTGGGCGATTGTGCGCGTTT
CCACTCTCAGCTGTATGACCGTTGGGTTCGCATCGAAAGCGTGCCGAACGCGCTGGAACAGGCGCGTAAA
ATCGCAGCAATCCTGTGCGGTAAAGTTCCGCGTGACGAGGCGGCTCCGTGGTTTTGGAGCGACCAGTATG
AAATCGGCCTGAAAATGGTGGGCCTGTCCGAAGGTTACGACCGTATCATCGTTCGTGGCTCTCTGGCGCA
GCCGGACTTCTCTGTTTTCTATCTGCAGGGTGATCGCGTTCTGGCAGTTGACACTGTGAACCGTCCGGTG
GAATTTAACCAGTCTAAACAGATCATTACTGATCGCCTGCCGGTTGAGCCGAACCTGCTGGGTGACGAAT
CTGTGCCGCTGAAGGAGATCATCGCGGCTGCAAAAGCTGAACTGTCTTCTGCGTGAGGATCTGAGACCGT
ACCCGGGGATCCTCTAGAGTCGACCTGCAGGCATGCAAGCTTGGCACTGGCCGTCGTTTTACAACGTCGT
GACTGGGAAAACCCTGGCGTTACCCAACTTAATCGCCTTGCAGCACATCCCCCTTTCGCCAGCTGGCGTA
ATAGCGAAGAGGCCCGCACCGATCGCCCTTCCCAACAGTTGCGCAGCCTGAATGGCGAATGAGCTTCTTC
CGCTTCCTCGCTCACTGACTCGCTGCGCTCGGTCGTTCGGCTGCGGCGAGCGGTATCAGCTCACTCAAAG
GCGGTAATACGGTTATCCACAGAATCAGGGGATAACGCAGGAAAGAACATGTGAGCAAAAGGCCAGCAAA
AGGCCAGGAACCGTAAAAAGGCCGCGTTGCTGGCGTTTTTCCATAGGCTCCGCCCCCCTGACGAGCATCA
CAAAAATCGACGCTCAAGTCAGAGGTGGCGAAACCCGACAGGACTATAAAGATACCAGGCGTTTCCCCCT
GGAAGCTCCCTCGTGCGCTCTCCTGTTCCGACCCTGCCGCTTACCGGATACCTGTCCGCCTTTCTCCCTT
CGGGAAGCGTGGCGCTTTCTCATAGCTCACGCTGTAGGTATCTCAGTTCGGTGTAGGTCGTTCGCTCCAA
GCTGGGCTGTGTGCACGAACCCCCCGTTCAGCCCGACCGCTGCGCCTTATCCGGTAACTATCGTCTTGAG
TCCAACCCGGTAAGACACGACTTATCGCCACTGGCAGCAGCCACTGGTAACAGGATTAGCAGAGCGAGGT
ATGTAGGCGGTGCTACAGAGTTCTTGAAGTGGTGGCCTAACTACGGCTACACTAGAAGAACAGTATTTGG
TATCTGCGCTCTGCTGAAGCCAGTTACCTTCGGAAAAAGAGTTGGTAGCTCTTGATCCGGCAAACAAACC
ACCGCTGGTAGCGGTGGTTTTTTTGTTTGCAAGCAGCAGATTACGCGCAGAAAAAAAGGATCTCAAGAAG
ATCCTTTGATCTTTTCTACGGGGTCTGACGCTCAGTGGAACTCCGTCGAACGGAAGATCACTTCGCAGAA
TAAATAAATCCTGGTGTCCCTGTTGATACCGGGAAGCCCTGGGCCAACTTTTGGCGAAAATGAGACGTTG
ATCGGCACGTAAGAGGTTCCAACTTTCACCATAATGAAATAAGATCACTACCGGGCGTATTTTTTGAGTT
ATCGAGATTTTCAGGAGCTAAGGAAGCTAAAATGGAGAAAAAAATCACTGGATATACCACCGTTGATATA
TCCCAATGGCATCGTAAAGAACATTTTGAGGCATTTCAGTCAGTTGCTCAATGTACCTATAACCAGACCG
TTCAGCTGGATATTACGGCCTTTTTAAAGACCGTAAAGAAAAATAAGCACAAGTTTTATCCGGCCTTTAT
TCACATTCTTGCCCGCCTGATGAATGCTCATCCGGAATTTCGTATGGCAATGAAAGACGGTGAGCTGGTG
ATATGGGATAGTGTTCACCCTTGTTACACCGTTTTCCATGAGCAAACTGAAACGTTTTCATCGCTCTGGA
GTGAATACCACGACGATTTCCGGCAGTTTCTACACATATATTCGCAAGATGTGGCGTGTTACGGTGAAAA
CCTGGCCTATTTCCCTAAAGGGTTTATTGAGAATATGTTTTTCGTCTCAGCCAATCCCTGGGTGAGTTTC
ACCAGTTTTGATTTAAACGTGGCCAATATGGACAACTTCTTCGCCCCCGTTTTCACCATGGGCAAATATT
ATACGCAAGGCGACAAGGTGCTGATGCCGCTGGCGATTCAGGTTCATCATGCCGTTTGTGATGGCTTCCA
TGTCGGCAGAATGCTTAATGAATTACAACAGTACTGCGATGAGTGGCAGGGCGGGGCGTAATTTTTTTAA
GGCAGTTATTGGTGCCCTTAAACGCCTGGTTGCTACGCCTGAATAAGTGATAATAAGCGGATGAATGGCA
GAAATTCAGCTTGGCCCAGTGCCAAGCTCCAATACGCAAACCGCCTCTCCCCGCGCGTTGGCCGATTCAT
TAATGCAGCTGGCACGACAGGTTTCCCGACTGGAAAGCGGGCAGTGAGCGCAACGCAATTAATGTGAGTT
AGCTCACTCATTAGGCACCCCAGGC
Features (pLannotate 1.2.2; 10 found; start..end, strand, type, name):
      1..31      +  promoter       lac promoter: promoter for the E. coli lac operon
     39..55      +  protein_bind   lac operator: The lac repressor binds to the lac operator to inhibit transcription in E. coli. This inhibition can be relieved by adding lactose or isopropyl-β-D-thiogalactopyranoside (IPTG). lac repressor encoded by lacI
    118..1383    +  CDS            camA: CAMA_PSEPU - Experimental evidence at protein level: Swiss-Prot protein existence level 1. The oxidation of camphor by cytochrome P450-CAM CamC requires the participation of the flavoprotein, putidaredoxin reductase CamA, and the iron-sulfur protein, putidaredoxin CamB, to mediate the transfer of electrons from NADH to P450 for oxygen activation. From Pseudomonas putida (Arthrobacter siderocapsulatus).
   1399..1442    +  misc_feature   MCS (fragment): pUC18/19 multiple cloning site
   1445..1599    +  CDS            lacZα (fragment): LacZα fragment of β-galactosidase; lacZ fragment
   1788..2376    -  rep_origin     ori: high-copy-number ColE1/pMB1/pBR322/pUC origin of replication
   2519..2621    +  promoter       cat promoter: promoter of the E. coli cat gene encoding chloramphenicol acetyltransferase
   2622..3278    +  CDS            cat: CAT_ECOLX - Experimental evidence at protein level: Swiss-Prot protein existence level 1. This enzyme is an effector of chloramphenicol resistance in bacteria. From Escherichia coli. This protein is used as a marker in many commonly used cloning vectors, such as pACYC184.
   3389..3477    +  CDS            lacI (fragment): lac repressor; lacI; The lac repressor binds to the lac operator to inhibit transcription in E. coli. This inhibition can be relieved by adding lactose or isopropyl-β-D-thiogalactopyranoside (IPTG).
   3490..3511    +  protein_bind   CAP binding site: CAP binding activates transcription in the presence of cAMP. E. coli catabolite activator protein
