[The description below was written by a language model from this plasmid's Addgene catalogue record and pLannotate feature annotations shown in this document.]
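Description:
pBsaGSPdR is a small, high-copy bacterial plasmid of about 3.5 kb built on the pHSG398 backbone, a pUC-style cloning vector that carries chloramphenicol rather than ampicillin resistance. It replicates in E. coli from a ColE1/pMB1-type origin and is selected through the cat gene, which encodes chloramphenicol acetyltransferase and is driven by its own promoter. The remainder of the backbone is the usual lac-region architecture: a CAP binding site, the lac promoter and lac operator upstream of the cloning region, a residual piece of the pUC18/19 polylinker, a lacZα fragment, and a short, non-functional lacI remnant.

The insert, listed as roughly 1.3 kb, encodes putidaredoxin reductase (PdR, the camA product) of Pseudomonas putida, with the species field also marked synthetic. PdR is the flavoprotein that takes electrons from NADH and passes them to the iron-sulfur protein putidaredoxin, which in turn reduces cytochrome P450cam for camphor oxidation. The coding sequence sits downstream of the lac promoter and operator in the same orientation, interrupting the lacZα region, so transcription would be lac-regulated and IPTG-responsive in hosts that supply lac repressor. The annotated camA reading frame is somewhat shorter than the stated insert, so there is some flanking sequence, but the record does not describe it. The name hints at BsaI sites and a glycine-serine linker, although neither is annotated. The stated purpose is simply "PdR", and the cloning method is unknown. The associated publication concerns an artificial multienzyme complex assembled on a heterotrimeric protein from Metallosphaera sedula, which suggests the plasmid served as a source of the PdR module for such fusion constructs.
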