Addgene plasmid #108205: pBsaGSPdR
Purpose: PdR
Depositing lab: Teruyuki Nagamune. Depositing organization: The University of Tokyo. Publication: A Stable Artificial Multienzymatic Complex Using a Heterotrimeric Protein From Metallosphaera sedula. Iwata F, Hirakawa H, Nagamune T. Biotechnol J. 2018 Nov;13(11):e1700662. doi: 10.1002/biot.201700662. Epub 2018 Apr 30. PubMed 29663675.
Backbone
  Vector backbone: pHSG398
  Backbone manufacturer: TaKaRa
  Backbone size w/o insert (bp): 2230
  Total vector size (bp): 3524
  Vector type: Bacterial Expression
Growth in bacteria
  Bacterial resistance: Chloramphenicol, 25 μg/mL
  Growth temperature: 37°C
  Growth strain: DH5alpha
  Copy number: High Copy
Gene/Insert
  Gene/Insert name: Putidaredoxin reductase (alt name: PdR)
  Species: Synthetic; Pseudomonas putida
  Insert size (bp): 1320
  Promoter: lac promoter
  Cloning method: Unknown
  Sequencing primers: 5′ M13 Reverse; 3′ M13 (-40)
Terms and licenses: Academic/Nonprofit Terms; Industry Terms: Not Available to Industry
How to cite: pBsaGSPdR was a gift from Teruyuki Nagamune (Addgene plasmid # 108205 ; http://n2t.net/addgene:108205 ; RRID:Addgene_108205)
